Addgene plasmid #55843: HcRed1-Nucleus-7
Purpose: Localization: Nucleus, Excitation: 588, Emission: 618
Depositing lab: Michael Davidson. Depositing organization: Florida State University, Tallahassee.
Backbone
  Vector backbone: HcRed1-NLS
  Backbone size w/o insert (bp): 4750
  Vector type: Mammalian Expression
  Selectable markers: Neomycin (select with G418)
Growth in bacteria
  Bacterial resistance: Kanamycin, 50 μg/mL
  Growth temperature: 37°C
  Growth strain: DH5alpha
  Copy number: High Copy
Gene/Insert
  Gene/Insert name: SV40 T-Antigen Nuclear Localization Signal (NLS) (alt name: FN824658)
  Promoter: CMV
  Tag / fusion protein: HcRed1-NLS
  Cloning method: Unknown
  Sequencing primers: 5′ CMV-F; 3′ SV40pA-R
Terms and licenses: Academic/Nonprofit Terms; Industry Terms: Not Available to Industry
Depositor comments: . Excitation = 588; Emission = 618
How to cite: HcRed1-Nucleus-7 was a gift from Michael Davidson (Addgene plasmid # 55843 ; http://n2t.net/addgene:55843 ; RRID:Addgene_55843)
