[The description below was written by a language model from this plasmid's Addgene catalogue record.]
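Description:
HcRed1-Nucleus-7 is a mammalian expression plasmid that produces a nucleus-targeted far-red fluorescent marker. It is built on an HcRed1-NLS backbone of about 4.75 kb and is maintained in E. coli as a high-copy plasmid under kanamycin selection. In mammalian cells it carries a neomycin resistance marker, so transfected cells can be selected with G418 if stable lines are wanted. No feature table accompanies the record, so the origin of replication and other backbone elements are not itemised. The use of an SV40 polyadenylation-region sequencing primer suggests that an SV40 poly(A) signal lies downstream of the coding region.

The payload is the nuclear localization signal of SV40 large T antigen fused to the fluorescent protein HcRed1, expressed from the strong constitutive CMV promoter. This NLS is a short basic motif recognised by the importin pathway. Attaching it to an otherwise diffusely distributed fluorescent protein drives the protein into the nucleus. The record does not state the order of the fusion partners, the number of NLS copies, or the cloning method used.

HcRed1 is recorded with an excitation maximum of 588 nm and an emission maximum of 618 nm, which places the signal at the red end of the spectrum and well away from green and cyan reporters. The construct is typically used as a localization marker in fluorescence microscopy. It can label nuclei in live or fixed transfected cells, serve as a compartment reference in multicolour imaging, or help with identifying and segmenting cells.
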