>Addgene plasmid #55843 | HcRed1-Nucleus-7 | depositor partial sequence | sequence record 86752 | insert sequence
AAATGTCGTAACAACTCCGCCCCATTGACGCAAATGGGCGGTAGGCGTGTACGGTGGGAGGTCTATATAA
GCAGAGCTGGTTTAGTGAACCGTCAGATCCGCTAGCGCTACCGGTCGCCACCATGGTGAGCGGCCTGCTG
AAGGAGAGTATGCGCATCAAGATGTACATGGAGGGCACCGTGAACGGCCACTACTTCAAGTGCGAGGGCG
AGGGCGACGGCAACCCCTTCGCCGGCACCCAGAGCATGAGAATCCACGTGACCGAGGGCGCCCCCCTGCC
CTTCGCCTTCGACATCCTGGCCCCCTGCTGCGAGTACGGCAGCAGGACCTTCGTGCACCACACCGCCGAG
ATCCCCGACTTCTTCAAGCAGAGCTTCCCCGAGGGCTTCACCTGGGAGAGAACCACCACCTACGAGGACG
GCGGCATCCTGACCGCCCACCAGGACACCAGCCTGGAGGGCAACTGCCTGATCTACAAGGTGAAGGTGCA
CGGCACCAACTTCCCCGCCGACGGCCCCGTGATGAAGAACAAGAGCGGCGGCTGGGAGCCCAGCACCGAG
GTGGTGTACCCCGAGAACGGCGTGCTGTGCGGCCGGAACGTGATGGCCCTGAAGGTGGGCGACCGGCACC
TGATCTGCCACCACTACACCAGCTACCGGAGCAAGAAGGCCGTGCGCGCCCTGACCATGCCCGGCTTCCA
CTTCACCGACATCCGGCTCCAGATGCTGCGGAAGAAGAAGGACGAGTACTTCGAGCTGTACGAGGCCAGC
GTGGCCCGGTACAGCGACCTGCCCGAGAAGGCCAACTCCGGACTCAGATCTCGAGCTGATCCAAAAAAGA
AGAGAAAGGTAGATCCAAAAAAGAAGAGAAAGGTAGATCCAAAAAAGAAGAGAAAGGTAGGATCCACCGG
ATCTAGATAACTGATCATAATCAGCCATACCACATTTGTAGAGGTTTTACTTGCTTTAAAAAACCTCCCA
CACCTCCCCCTGAACCTGAAACATAAAATGAATGCAATTGTTGTTGTTAACTTGTTTATTGCAGCTTATA
