>Addgene plasmid #55843 | HcRed1-Nucleus-7 | addgene partial sequence | sequence record 114480 | CMV-F 5'-CGCAAATGGGCGGTAGGCGTG-3'
CGGTGGGCNTTAGCAGAGCTGGTTTGTGAACCGTCAGATCCGCTAGCGCTACCGGTCGCCACCATGGTGA
GCGGCCTGCTGAAGGAGAGTATGCGCATCAAGATGTACATGGAGGGCACCGTGAACGGCCACTACTTCAA
GTGCGAGGGCGAGGGCGACGGCAACCCCTTCGCCGGCACCCAGAGCATGAGAATCCACGTGACCGAGGGC
GCCCCCCTGCCCTTCGCCTTCGACATCCTGGCCCCCTGCTGCGAGTACGGCAGCAGGACCTTCGTGCACC
ACACCGCCGAGATCCCCGACTTCTTCAAGCAGAGCTTCCCCGAGGGCTTCACCTGGGAGAGAACCACCAC
CTACGAGGACGGCGGCATCCTGACCGCCCACCAGGACACCAGCCTGGAGGGCAACTGCCTGATCTACAAG
GTGAAGGTGCACGGCACCAACTTCCCCGCCGACGGCCCCGTGATGAAGAACAAGAGCGGCGGCTGGGAGC
CCAGCACCGAGGTGGTGTACCCCGAGAACGGCGTGCTGTGCGGCCGGAACGTGATGGCCCTGAAGGTGGG
CGACCGGCACCTGATCTGCCACCACTACACCAGCTACCGGAGCAAGAAGGCCGTGCGCGCCCTGACCATG
CCCGGCTTCCACTTCACCGACATCCGGCTCCAGATGCTGCGGAAGAAGAAGGACGAGTACTTCGAGCTGT
ACGAGGCCAGCGTGGCCCGGTACAGCGACCTGCCCGAGAAGGCCAACTCCGGACTCAGATCTCGAGCTGA
TCCAAAAAAGAAGAGAAAGGTAGATCCAAAAAAGAAGAGAAAGGTAGATCCAAAAAAGAAGAGAAAGGTA
GGATCCACCG
